Addgene plasmid #202596: vYM245_PB-Blast-pEF1a-H2B-mCh-D3bCI
Purpose: plasmid for expressing the DNMT3bCI (catalytic inactive)
Depositing lab: Michael Elowitz. Depositing organization: California Institute of Technology. Publication: Tuning Methylation-Dependent Silencing Dynamics by Synthetic Modulation of CpG Density. Ma Y, Budde MW, Zhu J, Elowitz MB. ACS Synth Biol. 2023 Aug 12. doi: 10.1021/acssynbio.3c00078. PubMed 37572041.
Backbone
  Vector backbone: PiggyBac
  Backbone size w/o insert (bp): 6300
  Total vector size (bp): 10800
  Vector type: Mammalian Expression, Synthetic Biology
  Selectable markers: Blasticidin
Growth in bacteria
  Bacterial resistance: Ampicillin, 100 μg/mL
  Growth temperature: 30°C
  Growth strain: DH5alpha
  Copy number: High Copy
Gene/Insert
  Gene/Insert name: H2B-mCherry-T2A-rTetR-DNMT3bCI
  Species: M. musculus (mouse), Synthetic
  Insert size (bp): 4500
  Mutation: P656V, C657D
  GenBank ID: NM_001003961
  Entrez Gene: Dnmt3b (a.k.a. MmuIIIB)
  Tag / fusion protein: rTetR (N terminal on insert)
Terms and licenses: Academic/Nonprofit Terms; Industry Terms: Not Available to Industry
Depositor comments: Please visit https://doi.org/10.1101/2023.05.30.542205 for bioRxiv preprint.
How to cite: vYM245_PB-Blast-pEF1a-H2B-mCh-D3bCI was a gift from Michael Elowitz (Addgene plasmid # 202596 ; http://n2t.net/addgene:202596 ; RRID:Addgene_202596)
