[The description below was written by a language model from this plasmid's Addgene catalogue record and pLannotate feature annotations shown in this document.]
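Description:
vYM245_PB-Blast-pEF1a-H2B-mCh-D3bCI is a PiggyBac transposon-based mammalian expression plasmid of about 10.8 kb, built for stable genomic integration of a synthetic-biology payload when a PiggyBac transposase is supplied. In bacteria it replicates from a high-copy ColE1/pUC-type origin and is selected with ampicillin through the β-lactamase gene. It also carries an f1 origin and leftover pBluescript-type lac elements. The automated annotation does not label the PiggyBac terminal repeats; the short "lambda B" fragment hits flanking the expression region are probably spurious matches in the transposon arms, though the record cannot confirm this.

The main cassette is driven by the human EF-1α core promoter with its intron A and encodes a single open reading frame: human histone H2B fused to mCherry, then a T2A self-cleaving peptide (named in the catalogue, not annotated), then rTetR fused to the N terminus of mouse DNMT3b. H2B-mCherry therefore marks expressing cells with red nuclear fluorescence, while the separately released rTetR-DNMT3b can be recruited to Tet operator sites when doxycycline is present. The DNMT3b portion carries the P656V and C657D substitutions that make it catalytically inactive. The annotation tool labels this region as an rtTA3 fragment and a Dnmt3c fragment, which reflects homology rather than a different insert. SV40-derived intron and polyadenylation sequences terminate the transcript. A downstream SV40 promoter/EM7 promoter pair drives blasticidin S deaminase for selecting integrated mammalian cells, followed by a WPRE fragment and a second SV40 poly(A) signal.

The stated purpose is expression of catalytically inactive DNMT3b. In the associated study of methylation-dependent silencing and CpG density, it would plausibly act as a control for recruited active methyltransferase.
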