Features (pLannotate 1.2.2; 30 found; start..end, strand, type, name):
    171..1031    -  CDS            AmpR: β-lactamase; bla; confers resistance to ampicillin, carbenicillin, and related antibiotics
   1032..1136    -  promoter       AmpR promoter: bla
   1189..1617    -  rep_origin     f1 ori (sequence partly withheld): f1 bacteriophage origin of replication; arrow indicates direction of (+) strand synthesis
   1622..1777    -  CDS            lacZα (fragment): LacZα fragment of β-galactosidase; lacZ fragment
   1779..1898    +  CDS            B (fragment): PORTL_LAMBD - Experimental evidence at protein level: Swiss-Prot protein existence level 1. Forms the portal vertex of the capsid (PubMed:6228056, PubMed:6232391). This portal plays critical roles in head assembly, genome packaging, neck/tail attachment, and genome ejection (Probable). The portal protein multimerizes as a single ring-shaped homododecamer arranged around a central channel (PubMed:6232391). Binds to the terminase subunits to form the packaging machine (PubMed:7799432). From Escherichia phage lambda (Bacteriophage lambda).
   2437..2643    +  promoter       EF-1α core promoter: core promoter for human elongation factor EF-1α
   2644..3582    +  intron         EF-1α intron A: intron upstream of the start codon of human EF-1α
   3615..3633    +  promoter       T3 promoter: promoter for bacteriophage T3 RNA polymerase
   3646..3674    +  misc_feature   MCS (fragment): pBluescript multiple cloning site
   3694..4071    +  CDS            H2B: human histone H2B; HIST1H2BJ
   4078..4785    +  CDS            mCherry: mCherry is a basic (constitutively fluorescent) red fluorescent protein published in 2004, derived from Discosoma sp.. It is reported to be a very rapidly-maturing monomer with low acid sensitivity.
   4843..5460    +  CDS            rtTA3 (fragment): reverse tetracycline transactivator 3 activates expression from Tet-responsive promoters in the presence of doxycycline
   5485..6897    +  CDS            Dnmt3c (fragment): DNM3C_MOUSE - Also known as Gm14490 From Mus musculus (Mouse).
   6928..6946    -  promoter       T7 promoter: promoter for bacteriophage T7 RNA polymerase
   6956..6995    +  CDS            lacZα (fragment): LacZα fragment of β-galactosidase; lacZ fragment
   7005..7060    +  intron         small t intron (fragment): SV40 (simian virus 40) small t antigen intron
   7060..7197    +  CDS            large T antigen (fragment): large T antigen from SV40 (simian virus 40)
   7220..7341    +  polyA_signal   SV40 poly(A) signal: SV40 polyadenylation signal
   7418..7747    +  promoter       SV40 promoter: SV40 enhancer and early promoter
   7795..7842    +  promoter       EM7 promoter: synthetic bacterial promoter&nbsp
   7861..8259    +  CDS            BSD: blasticidin S deaminase; Aspergillus terreus BSD; confers resistance to blasticidin
   8266..8372    +  misc_feature   WPRE (fragment): woodchuck hepatitis virus posttranscriptional regulatory element
   8381..8502    +  polyA_signal   SV40 poly(A) signal: SV40 polyadenylation signal
   8520..8612    +  ncRNA          G-CSF SLDE: Accession: RF00183 - G-CSF factor stem-loop destabilising element (SLDE)
   9309..9776    +  CDS            B (fragment): PORTL_LAMBD - Experimental evidence at protein level: Swiss-Prot protein existence level 1. Forms the portal vertex of the capsid (PubMed:6228056, PubMed:6232391). This portal plays critical roles in head assembly, genome packaging, neck/tail attachment, and genome ejection (Probable). The portal protein multimerizes as a single ring-shaped homododecamer arranged around a central channel (PubMed:6232391). Binds to the terminase subunits to form the packaging machine (PubMed:7799432). From Escherichia phage lambda (Bacteriophage lambda).
   9812..9834    -  protein_bind   lac operator (fragment): The lac repressor binds to the lac operator to inhibit transcription in E. coli. This inhibition can be relieved by adding lactose or isopropyl-β-D-thiogalactopyranoside (IPTG). lac repressor encoded by lacI
   9838..9868    -  promoter       lac promoter: promoter for the E. coli lac operon
   9883..9904    -  protein_bind   CAP binding site: CAP binding activates transcription in the presence of cAMP. E. coli catabolite activator protein
   9917..10009   -  CDS            lacI (fragment): lac repressor; lacI; The lac repressor binds to the lac operator to inhibit transcription in E. coli. This inhibition can be relieved by adding lactose or isopropyl-β-D-thiogalactopyranoside (IPTG).
  10192..10780   -  rep_origin     ori: high-copy-number ColE1/pMB1/pBR322/pUC origin of replication
>Addgene plasmid #202596 | vYM245_PB-Blast-pEF1a-H2B-mCh-D3bCI | addgene full sequence | sequence record 401124 | Addgene NGS Result
GAAGATCCTTTGATCTTTTCTACGGGGTCTGACGCTCAGTGGAACGAAAACTCACGTTAAGGGATTTTGG
TCATGAGATTATCAAAAAGGATCTTCACCTAGATCCTTTTAAATTAAAAATGAAGTTTTAAATCAATCTA
AAGTATATATGAGTAAACTTGGTCTGACAGTTACCAATGCTTAATCAGTGAGGCACCTATCTCAGCGATC
TGTCTATTTCGTTCATCCATAGTTGCCTGACTCCCCGTCGTGTAGATAACTACGATACGGGAGGGCTTAC
CATCTGGCCCCAGTGCTGCAATGATACCGCGAGACCCACGCTCACCGGCTCCAGATTTATCAGCAATAAA
CCAGCCAGCCGGAAGGGCCGAGCGCAGAAGTGGTCCTGCAACTTTATCCGCCTCCATCCAGTCTATTAAT
TGTTGCCGGGAAGCTAGAGTAAGTAGTTCGCCAGTTAATAGTTTGCGCAACGTTGTTGCCATTGCTACAG
GCATCGTGGTGTCACGCTCGTCGTTTGGTATGGCTTCATTCAGCTCCGGTTCCCAACGATCAAGGCGAGT
TACATGATCCCCCATGTTGTGCAAAAAAGCGGTTAGCTCCTTCGGTCCTCCGATCGTTGTCAGAAGTAAG
TTGGCCGCAGTGTTATCACTCATGGTTATGGCAGCACTGCATAATTCTCTTACTGTCATGCCATCCGTAA
GATGCTTTTCTGTGACTGGTGAGTACTCAACCAAGTCATTCTGAGAATAGTGTATGCGGCGACCGAGTTG
CTCTTGCCCGGCGTCAATACGGGATAATACCGCGCCACATAGCAGAACTTTAAAAGTGCTCATCATTGGA
AAACGTTCTTCGGGGCGAAAACTCTCAAGGATCTTACCGCTGTTGAGATCCAGTTCGATGTAACCCACTC
GTGCACCCAACTGATCTTCAGCATCTTTTACTTTCACCAGCGTTTCTGGGTGAGCAAAAACAGGAAGGCA
AAATGCCGCAAAAAAGGGAATAAGGGCGACACGGAAATGTTGAATACTCATACTCTTCCTTTTTCAATAT
TATTGAAGCATTTATCAGGGTTATTGTCTCATGAGCGGATACATATTTGAATGTATTTAGAAAAATAAAC
AAATAGGGGTTCCGCGCACATTTCCCCGAAAAGTGCCACCTAAATTGTAAGCGTTAATATTTTGTTAAAA
TTCGCGTTAAATTTTTGTTAAATCAGCTCATTTTTTAACCAATAGGCCGAAATCGGCAAAATCCCTTATA
AATCAAAAGAATAGACCGAGATAGGGT
[37 nt withheld, positions 1288-1324]
AAAGAACGTGGACTCCAACGTCAAAGG
[49 nt withheld, positions 1352-1400]
T
[91 nt withheld, positions 1402-1492]
G
[124 nt withheld, positions 1494-1617]
CCCATTCGCCATTCAGGCTGCGCAACTGTTGGGAAGGGCGATCGGTGCGGGCCTCTTCGCTATTACGCCA
GCTGGCGAAAGGGGGATGTGCTGCAAGGCGATTAAGTTGGGTAACGCCAGGGTTTTCCCAGTCACGACGT
TGTAAAACGACGGCCAGTGAGCGCGCCTCGTTCATTCACGTTTTTGAACCCGTGGAGGACGGGCAGACTC
GCGGTGCAAATGTGTTTTACAGCGTGATGGAGCAGATGAAGATGCTCGACACGCTGCAGAACACGCAGCT
AGATTAACCCTAGAAAGATAATCATATTGTGACGTACGTTAAAGATAATCATGTGTAAAATTGACGCATG
TGTTTTATCGGTCTGTATATCGAGGTTTATTTATTAATTTGAATAGATATTAAGTTTTATTATATTTACA
CTTACATACTAATAATAAATTCAACAAACAATTTATTTATGTTTATTTATTTATTAAAAAAAACAAAAAC
TCAAAATTTCTTCTATAAAGTAACAAAACTTTTATGAGGGACAGCCCCCCCCCAAAGCCCCCAGGGATGT
AATTACGTCCCTCCCCCGCTAGGGGGCAGCAGCGAGCCGCCCGGGGCTCCGCTCCGGTCCGGCGCTCCCC
CCGCATCCCCGAGCCGGCAGCGTGCGGGGACAGCCCGGGCACGGGGAAGGTGGCACGGGATCGCTTTCCT
CTGAACGCTTCTCGCTGCTCTTTGAGCCTGCAGACACCTGGGGGGATACGGGGAAAAGGCCTCCACGGCC
AGAATTCTAACTATAACGGTCCTAAGGTAGCGAAGGTCTCGCGTACTGTGAGCGCACATCGCCCACAGTC
CCCGAGAAGTTGGGGGGAGGGGTCGGCAATTGAACCGGTGCCTAGAGAAGGTGGCGCGGGGTAAACTGGG
AAAGTGATGTCGTGTACTGGCTCCGCCTTTTTCCCGAGGGTGGGGGAGAACCGTATATAAGTGCAGTAGT
CGCCGTGAACGTTCTTTTTCGCAACGGGTTTGCCGCCAGAACACAGGTAAGTGCCGTGTGTGGTTCCCGC
GGGCCTGGCCTCTTTACGGGTTATGGCCCTTGCGTGCCTTGAATTACTTCCACCTGGCTGCAGTACGTGA
TTCTTGATCCCGAGCTTCGGGTTGGAAGTGGGTGGGAGAGTTCGAGGCCTTGCGCTTAAGGAGCCCCTTC
GCCTCGTGCTTGAGTTGAGGCCTGGCCTGGGCGCTGGGGCCGCCGCGTGCGAATCTGGTGGCACCTTCGC
GCCTGTCTCGCTGCTTTCGATAAGTCTCTAGCCATTTAAAATTTTTGATGACCTGCTGCGACGCTTTTTT
TCTGGCAAGATAGTCTTGTAAATGCGGGCCAAGATCTGCACACTGGTATTTCGGTTTTTGGGGCCGCGGG
CGGCGACGGGGCCCGTGCGTCCCAGCGCACATGTTCGGCGAGGCGGGGCCTGCGAGCGCGGCCACCGAGA
ATCGGACGGGGGTAGTCTCAAGCTGGCCGGCCTGCTCTGGTGCCTGGCCTCGCGCCGCCGTGTATCGCCC
CGCCCTGGGCGGCAAGGCTGGCCCGGTCGGCACCAGTTGCGTGAGCGGAAAGATGGCCGCTTCCCGGCCC
TGCTGCAGGGAGCTCAAAATGGAGGACGCGGCGCTCGGGAGAGCGGGCGGGTGAGTCACCCACACAAAGG
AAAAGGGCCTTTCCGTCCTCAGCCGTCGCTTCATGTGACTCCACGGAGTACCGGGCGCCGTCCAGGCACC
TCGATTAGTTCTCGAGCTTTTGGAGTACGTCGTCTTTAGGTTGGGGGGAGGGGTTTTATGCGATGGAGTT
TCCCCACACTGAGTGGGTGGAGACTGAAGTTAGGCCAGCTTGGCACTTGATGTAATTCTCCTTGGAATTT
GCCCTTTTTGAGTTTGGATCTTGGTTCATTCTCAAGCCTCAGACAGTGGTTCAAAGTTTTTTTCTTCCAT
TTCAGGTGTCGTGAGCTAGCGATTACGCCAAGCTCGAAATTAACCCTCACTAAAGGGAACAAAAGCTGGA
GCTCCACCGCGGTGGCGGCCGCTCTAGCCCGGGCGGATCCGCCACCATGCCAGAGCCAGCGAAGTCTGCT
CCCGCCCCGAAAAAGGGCTCCAAGAAGGCGGTGACTAAGGCGCAGAAGAAAGGCGGCAAGAAGCGCAAGC
GCAGCCGCAAGGAGAGCTATTCCATCTATGTGTACAAGGTTCTGAAGCAGGTCCACCCTGACACCGGCAT
TTCGTCCAAGGCCATGGGCATCATGAATTCGTTTGTGAACGACATTTTCGAGCGCATCGCAGGTGAGGCT
TCCCGCCTGGCGCATTACAACAAGCGCTCGACCATCACCTCCAGGGAGATCCAGACGGCCGTGCGCCTGC
TGCTGCCTGGGGAGTTGGCCAAGCACGCCGTGTCCGAGGGTACTAAGGCCATCACCAAGTACACCAGCGC
TAAGCCTAGGATGGTGAGCAAGGGCGAGGAGGATAACATGGCCATCATCAAGGAGTTCATGCGCTTCAAG
GTGCACATGGAGGGCTCCGTGAACGGCCACGAGTTCGAGATCGAGGGCGAGGGCGAGGGCCGCCCCTACG
AGGGCACCCAGACCGCCAAGCTGAAGGTGACCAAGGGTGGCCCCCTGCCCTTCGCCTGGGACATCCTGTC
CCCTCAGTTCATGTACGGCTCCAAGGCCTACGTGAAGCACCCCGCCGACATCCCCGACTACTTGAAGCTG
TCCTTCCCCGAGGGCTTCAAGTGGGAGCGCGTGATGAACTTCGAGGACGGCGGCGTGGTGACCGTGACCC
AGGACTCCTCCCTGCAGGACGGCGAGTTCATCTACAAGGTGAAGCTGCGCGGCACCAACTTCCCCTCCGA
CGGCCCCGTAATGCAGAAGAAGACCATGGGCTGGGAGGCCTCCTCCGAGCGGATGTACCCCGAGGACGGC
GCCCTGAAGGGCGAGATCAAGCAGAGGCTGAAGCTGAAGGACGGCGGCCACTACGACGCTGAGGTCAAGA
CCACCTACAAGGCCAAGAAGCCCGTGCAGCTGCCCGGCGCCTACAACGTCAACATCAAGTTGGACATCAC
CTCCCACAACGAGGACTACACCATCGTGGAACAGTACGAACGCGCCGAGGGCCGCCACTCCACCGGCGGC
ATGGACGAGCTGTACAAGTCTGAGGGCAGGGGGAGCCTCCTAACTTGCGGAGACGTCGAGGAGAATCCTG
GCCCATCTAGACTGGACAAGAGCAAAGTCATAAACGGAGCTCTGGAATTACTCAATGGTGTCGGTATCGA
AGGCCTGACGACAAGGAAACTCGCTCAAAAGCTGGGAGTTGAGCAGCCTACCCTGTACTGGCACGTGAAG
AACAAGCGGGCCCTGCTCGATGCCCTGCCAATCGAGATGCTGGACAGGCATCATACCCACTTCTGCCCCC
TGGAAGGCGAGTCATGGCAAGACTTTCTGCGGAACAACGCCAAGTCATACCGCTGTGCTCTCCTCTCACA
TCGCGACGGGGCTAAAGTGCATCTCGGCACCCGCCCAACAGAGAAACAGTACGAAACCCTGGAAAATCAG
CTCGCGTTCCTGTGTCAGCAAGGCTTCTCCCTGGAGAACGCACTGTACGCTCTGTCCGCCGTGGGCCACT
TTACACTGGGCTGCGTATTGGAGGAACAGGAGCATCAAGTAGCAAAAGAGGAAAGAGAGACACCTACCAC
CGATTCTATGCCCCCACTTCTGAGACAAGCAATTGAGCTGTTCGACCGGCAGGGAGCCGAACCTGCCTTC
CTTTTCGGCCTGGAACTAATCATATGTGGCCTGGAGAAACAGCTAAAGTGCGAAAGCGGCGGGGGTAGCG
GCAGCGGTAGCGCATGCACAACCAATGACTCTGCTGCTTCTGAGTCCCCCCCACCCAAGCGCCTCAAGAC
AAATAGCTATGGCGGGAAGGACCGAGGGGAGGATGAGGAGAGCCGAGAACGGATGGCTTCTGAAGTCACC
AACAACAAGGGCAATCTGGAAGACCGCTGTTTGTCCTGTGGAAAGAAGAACCCTGTGTCCTTCCACCCCC
TCTTTGAGGGTGGGCTCTGTCAGAGTTGCCGGGATCGCTTCCTAGAGCTCTTCTACATGTATGATGAGGA
CGGCTATCAGTCCTACTGCACCGTGTGCTGTGAGGGCCGTGAACTGCTGCTGTGCAGTAACACAAGCTGC
TGCAGATGCTTCTGTGTGGAGTGTCTGGAGGTGCTGGTGGGCGCAGGCACAGCTGAGGATGCCAAGCTGC
AGGAACCCTGGAGCTGCTATATGTGCCTCCCTCAGCGCTGCCATGGGGTCCTCCGACGCAGGAAAGATTG
GAACATGCGCCTGCAAGACTTCTTCACTACTGATCCTGACCTGGAAGAATTTCAGGAGCCACCCAAGTTG
TACCCAGCAATTCCTGCAGCCAAAAGGAGGCCCATTAGAGTCCTGTCTCTGTTTGATGGAATTGCAACGG
GGTACTTGGTGCTCAAGGAGTTGGGTATTAAAGTGGAAAAGTACATTGCCTCCGAAGTCTGTGCAGAGTC
CATCGCTGTGGGAACTGTTAAGCATGAAGGCCAGATCAAATATGTCAATGACGTCCGGAAAATCACCAAG
AAAAATATTGAAGAGTGGGGCCCGTTCGACTTGGTGATTGGTGGAAGCGTCGACAATGATCTCTCTAACG
TCAATCCTGCCCGCAAAGGTTTATATGAGGGCACAGGAAGGCTCTTCTTCGAGTTTTACCACTTGCTGAA
TTATACCCGCCCCAAGGAGGGCGACAACCGTCCATTCTTCTGGATGTTCGAGAATGTTGTGGCCATGAAA
GTGAATGACAAGAAAGACATCTCAAGATTCCTGGCATGTAACCCAGTGATGATCGATGCCATCAAGGTGT
CTGCTGCTCACAGGGCCCGGTACTTCTGGGGTAACCTACCCGGAATGAACAGGCCCGTGATGGCTTCAAA
GAATGATAAGCTCGAGCTGCAGGACTGCCTGGAGTTCAGTAGGACAGCAAAGTTAAAGAAAGTGCAGACA
ATAACCACCAAGTCGAACTCCATCAGACAGGGCAAAAACCAGCTTTTCCCTGTAGTCATGAATGGCAAGG
ACGACGTTTTGTGGTGCACTGAGCTCGAAAGGATCTTCGGCTTCCCTGCTCACTACACGGACGTGTCCAA
CATGGGCCGCGGCGCCCGTCAGAAGCTGCTGGGCAGGTCCTGGAGTGTACCGGTCATCAGACACCTGTTT
GCCCCCTTGAAGGACTACTTTGCCTGTGAATAGGGTACCAGGTAAGTGTACCCAATTCGCCCTATAGTGA
GTCGTATTACAATTCACTCGATCGCCCTTCCCAACAGTTGCGCAGCCTGAATGGCGAATGGAGATCCAAT
TTTTAAGTGTATAATGTGTTAAACTACTGATTCTAATTGTTTGTGTATTTTAGATTCACAGTCCCAAGGC
TCATTTCAGGCCCCTCAGTCCTCACAGTCTGTTCATGATCATAATCAGCCATACCACATTTGTAGAGGTT
TTACTTGCTTTAAAAAACCTCCCACACCTCCCCCTGAACCTGAAACATAAAATGAATGCAATTGTTGTTG
TTAACTTGTTTATTGCAGCTTATAATGGTTACAAATAAAGCAATAGCATCACAAATTTCACAAATAAAGC
ATTTTTTTCACTGCATTCTAGTTGTGGTTTGTCCAAACTCATCAATGTATCTTAAAGACACCTCGAGACC
ATTACCCTGTTATCCCTAGAATTCGCGGCCGCAATTTAACGCGAATTAATTCTGTGGAATGTGTGTCAGT
TAGGGTGTGGAAAGTCCCCAGGCTCCCCAGCAGGCAGAAGTATGCAAAGCATGCATCTCAATTAGTCAGC
AACCAGGTGTGGAAAGTCCCCAGGCTCCCCAGCAGGCAGAAGTATGCAAAGCATGCATCTCAATTAGTCA
GCAACCATAGTCCCGCCCCTAACTCCGCCCATCCCGCCCCTAACTCCGCCCAGTTCCGCCCATTCTCCGC
CCCATGGCTGACTAATTTTTTTTATTTATGCAGAGGCCGAGGCCGCCTCTGCCTCTGAGCTATTCCAGAA
GTAGTGAGGAGGCTTTTTTGGAGGCCTAGGCTTTTGCAAAAAGCTCCCGGGAGCTTGTATATCCATTTTC
GGATCTGATCAGCACGTGTTGACAATTAATCATCGGCATAGTATATCGGCATAGTATAATACGACAAGGT
GAGGAACTAAACCATGGCCAAGCCTTTGTCTCAAGAAGAATCCACCCTCATTGAAAGAGCAACGGCTACA
ATCAACAGCATCCCCATCTCTGAAGATTACAGCGTCGCCAGCGCAGCTCTCTCTAGCGACGGCCGCATCT
TCACTGGTGTCAATGTATATCATTTTACTGGGGGACCTTGTGCAGAACTCGTGGTGCTGGGCACTGCTGC
TGCTGCGGCAGCTGGCAACCTGACTTGTATCGTCGCGATCGGAAATGAGAACAGGGGCATCTTGAGCCCC
TGCGGACGGTGCCGACAGGTGCTTCTCGATCTGCATCCTGGGATCAAAGCCATAGTGAAGGACAGTGATG
GACAGCCGACGGCAGTTGGGATTCGTGAATTGCTGCCCTCTGGTTATGTGTGGGAGGGCTAAGTCGACAA
TCAACCTCTGGATTACAAAATTTGTGAAAGATTGACTGGTATTCTTAACTATGTTGCTCCTTTTACGCTA
TGTGGATACGCTGCTTTAATGCCTTTGTATCATGCGTTAACTAAACTTGTTTATTGCAGCTTATAATGGT
TACAAATAAAGCAATAGCATCACAAATTTCACAAATAAAGCATTTTTTTCACTGCATTCTAGTTGTGGTT
TGTCCAAACTCATCAATGTATCTTATCATGTCTGGAATTGACTCAAATGATGTCAATTAGTCTATCAGAA
GCTCATCTGGTCTCCCTTCCGGGGGACAAGACATCCCTGTTTAATATTTAAACAGCAGTGTTCCCAAACT
GGGTTCTTATATCCCTTGCTCTGGTCAACCAGGTTGCAGGGTTTCCTGTCCTCACAGGAACGAAGTCCCT
AAAGAAACAGTGGCAGCCAGGTTTAGCCCCGGAATTGACTGGATTCCTTTTTTAGGGCCCATTGGTATGG
CTTTTTCCCCGTATCCCCCCAGGTGTCTGCAGGCTCAAAGAGCAGCGAGAAGCGTTCAGAGGAAAGCGAT
CCCGTGCCACCTTCCCCGTGCCCGGGCTGTCCCCGCACGCTGCCGGCTCGGGGATGCGGGGGGAGCGCCG
GACCGGAGCGGAGCCCCGGGCGGCTCGCTGCTGCCCCCTAGCGGGGGAGGGACGTAATTACATCCCTGGG
GGCTTTGGGGGGGGGCTGTCCCTGATATCTATAACAAGAAAATATATATATAATAAGTTATCACGTAAGT
AGAACATGAAATAACAATATAATTATCGTATGAGTTAAATCTTAAAAGTCACGTAAAAGATAATCATGCG
TCATTTTGACTCACGCGGTCGTTATAGTTCAAAATCAGTGACACTTACCGCATTGACAAGCACGCCTCAC
GGGAGCTCCAAGCGGCGACTGAGATGTCCTAAATGCACAGCGACGGATTCGCGCTATTTAGAAAGAGAGA
GCAATATTTCAAGAATGCATGCGTCAATTTTACGCAGACTATCTTTCTAGGGTTAATCTAGCTGCATCAG
GATCATATCGTCGGGTCTTTTTTCCGGCTCAGTCATCGCCCAAGCTGGCGCTATCTGGGCATCGGGGAGG
AAGAAGCCCGTGCCTTTTCCCGCGAGGTTGAAGCGGCATGGAAAGAGTTTGCCGAGGATGACTGCTGCTG
CATTGACGTTGAGCGAAAACGCACGTTTACCATGATGATTCGGGAAGGTGTGGCCATGCACGCCTTTAAC
GGTGAACTGTTCGTTCAGGCCACCTGGGATACCAGTTCGTCGCGGCTTTTCCGGACACAGTTCCGGATGG
TCAGCCCGAAGCGCATCAGCAACCCGAACAATACCGGCGACAGCCGGAACTGCCGTGCCGGTGTGCAGAT
TAATGACAGCGGTGCGGCGCTGGGATATTACGTCAGCGAGGACGGGTATCCTGGCTGGATGCCGCAGAAA
TGGACATGGATACCCCGTGAGTTACCCGGCGGGCGCGCTTGGCGTAATCATGGTCATAGCTGTTTCCTGT
GTGAAATTGTTATCCGCTCACAATTCCACACAACATACGAGCCGGAAGCATAAAGTGTAAAGCCTGGGGT
GCCTAATGAGTGAGCTAACTCACATTAATTGCGTTGCGCTCACTGCCCGCTTTCCAGTCGGGAAACCTGT
CGTGCCAGCTGCATTAATGAATCGGCCAACGCGCGGGGAGAGGCGGTTTGCGTATTGGGCGCTCTTCCGC
TTCCTCGCTCACTGACTCGCTGCGCTCGGTCGTTCGGCTGCGGCGAGCGGTATCAGCTCACTCAAAGGCG
GTAATACGGTTATCCACAGAATCAGGGGATAACGCAGGAAAGAACATGTGAGCAAAAGGCCAGCAAAAGG
CCAGGAACCGTAAAAAGGCCGCGTTGCTGGCGTTTTTCCATAGGCTCCGCCCCCCTGACGAGCATCACAA
AAATCGACGCTCAAGTCAGAGGTGGCGAAACCCGACAGGACTATAAAGATACCAGGCGTTTCCCCCTGGA
AGCTCCCTCGTGCGCTCTCCTGTTCCGACCCTGCCGCTTACCGGATACCTGTCCGCCTTTCTCCCTTCGG
GAAGCGTGGCGCTTTCTCATAGCTCACGCTGTAGGTATCTCAGTTCGGTGTAGGTCGTTCGCTCCAAGCT
GGGCTGTGTGCACGAACCCCCCGTTCAGCCCGACCGCTGCGCCTTATCCGGTAACTATCGTCTTGAGTCC
AACCCGGTAAGACACGACTTATCGCCACTGGCAGCAGCCACTGGTAACAGGATTAGCAGAGCGAGGTATG
TAGGCGGTGCTACAGAGTTCTTGAAGTGGTGGCCTAACTACGGCTACACTAGAAGGACAGTATTTGGTAT
CTGCGCTCTGCTGAAGCCAGTTACCTTCGGAAAAAGAGTTGGTAGCTCTTGATCCGGCAAACAAACCACC
GCTGGTAGCGGTGGTTTTTTTGTTTGCAAGCAGCAGATTACGCGCAGAAAAAAAGGATCTCAA
